>Addgene plasmid #66237 | CCKBR-Tango | depositor partial sequence | sequence record 113087 | empty Tango
GACGGATCGGGAGATCTCCCGATCCCCTATGGTGCACTCTCAGTACAATCTGCTCTGATGCCGCATAGTT
AAGCCAGTATCTGCTCCCTGCTTGTGTGTTGGAGGTCGCTGAGTAGTGCGCGAGCAAAATTTAAGCTACA
ACAAGGCAAGGCTTGACCGACAATTGCATGAAGAATCTGCTTAGGGTTAGGCGTTTTGCGCTGCTTCGCG
ATGTACGGGCCAGATATACGCGTTGACATTGATTATTGACTAGTTATTAATAGTAATCAATTACGGGGTC
ATTAGTTCATAGCCCATATATGGAGTTCCGCGTTACATAACTTACGGTAAATGGCCCGCCTGGCTGACCG
CCCAACGACCCCCGCCCATTGACGTCAATAATGACGTATGTTCCCATAGTAACGCCAATAGGGACTTTCC
ATTGACGTCAATGGGTGGAGTATTTACGGTAAACTGCCCACTTGGCAGTACATCAAGTGTATCATATGCC
AAGTACGCCCCCTATTGACGTCAATGACGGTAAATGGCCCGCCTGGCATTATGCCCAGTACATGACCTTA
TGGGACTTTCCTACTTGGCAGTACATCTACGTATTAGTCATCGCTATTACCATGGTGATGCGGTTTTGGC
AGTACATCAATGGGCGTGGATAGCGGTTTGACTCACGGGGATTTCCAAGTCTCCACCCCATTGACGTCAA
TGGGAGTTTGTTTTGGCACCAAAATCAACGGGACTTTCCAAAATGTCGTAACAACTCCGCCCCATTGACG
CAAATGGGCGGTAGGCGTGTACGGTGGGAGGTCTATATAAGCAGAGCTCTCTGGCTAACTAGAGAACCCA
CTGCTTACTGGCTTATCGAAATTAATACGACTCACTATAGGGAGACCCAAGCTGGCTAGCGTTTAAACTT
AAGCTTGGTACCGAGCTCGGATCCACTAGTCCAGTGTGGTGGAATTCTGCAGATATCCAGCACAGTGGCG
GCCGCGCCACCATGAAGACGATCATCGCCCTGAGCTACATCTTCTGCCTGGTATTCGCCGACTACAAGGA
CGATGATGACGCCAGCATCGATACCGGTGGACGCACCCCACCCAGCCTGGGTCCCCAAGATGAGTCCTGC
ACCACCGCCAGCTCCTCCCTGGCCAAGGACACTTCATCGACCGGTGAGAACCTGTACTTCCAGCTAAGAT
TAGATAAAAGTAAAGTGATTAACAGCGCATTAGAGCTGCTTAATGAGGTCGGAATCGAAGGTTTAACAAC
CCGTAAACTCGCCCAGAAGCTAGGTGTAGAGCAGCCTACATTGTATTGGCATGTAAAAAATAAGCGGGCT
TTGCTCGACGCCTTAGCCATTGAGATGTTAGATAGGCACCATACTCACTTTTGCCCTTTAGAAGGGGAAA
GCTGGCAAGATTTTTTACGTAATAACGCTAAAAGTTTTAGATGTGCTTTACTAAGTCATCGCGATGGAGC
AAAAGTACATTTAGGTACACGGCCTACAGAAAAACAGTATGAAACTCTCGAAAATCAATTAGCCTTTTTA
TGCCAACAAGGTTTTTCACTAGAGAATGCATTATATGCACTCAGCGCTGTGGGGCATTTTACTTTAGGTT
GCGTATTGGAAGATCAAGAGCATCAAGTCGCTAAAGAAGAAAGGGAAACACCTACTACTGATAGTATGCC
GCCATTATTACGACAAGCTATCGAATTATTTGATCACCAAGGTGCAGAGCCAGCCTTCTTATTCGGCCTT
GAATTGATCATATGCGGATTAGAAAAACAACTTAAATGTGAAAGTGGGTCCGCGTACAGCCGCGCGCGTA
CGAAAAACAATTACGGGTCTACCATCGAGGGCCTGCTCGATCTCCCGGACGACGACGCCCCCGAAGAGGC
GGGGCTGGCGGCTCCGCGCCTGTCCTTTCTCCCCGCGGGACACACGCGCAGACTGTCGACGGCCCCCCCG
ACCGATGTCAGCCTGGGGGACGAGCTCCACTTAGACGGCGAGGACGTGGCGATGGCGCATGCCGACGCGC
TAGACGATTTCGATCTGGACATGTTGGGGGACGGGGATTCCCCGGGTCCGGGATTTACCCCCCACGACTC
CGCCCCCTACGGCGCTCTGGATATGGCCGACTTCGAGTTTGAGCAGATGTTTACCGATGCCCTTGGAATT
GACGAGTACGGTGGGTAGCTCGAGTCTAGAGGGCCCGTTTAAACCCGCTGATCAGCCTCGACTGTGCCTT
CTAGTTGCCAGCCATCTGTTGTTTGCCCCTCCCCCGTGCCTTCCTTGACCCTGGAAGGTGCCACTCCCAC
TGTCCTTTCCTAATAAAATGAGGAAATTGCATCGCATTGTCTGAGTAGGTGTCATTCTATTCTGGGGGGT
GGGGTGGGGCAGGACAGCAAGGGGGAGGATTGGGAAGACAATAGCAGGCATGCTGGGGATGCGGTGGGCT
CTATGGCTTCTGAGGCGGAAAGAACCAGCTGGGGCTCTAGGGGGTATCCCC
[124 nt withheld, positions 2502-2625]
C
[91 nt withheld, positions 2627-2717]
A
[49 nt withheld, positions 2719-2767]
CCTTTGACGTTGGAGTCCACGTTCTTT
[37 nt withheld, positions 2795-2831]
ACCCTATCTCGGTCTATTCTTTTGATTTATAAGGGATTTTGCCGATTTCGGCCTATTGGTTAAAAAATGA
GCTGATTTAACAAAAATTTAACGCGAATTAATTCTGTGGAATGTGTGTCAGTTAGGGTGTGGAAAGTCCC
CAGGCTCCCCAGCAGGCAGAAGTATGCAAAGCATGCATCTCAATTAGTCAGCAACCAGGTGTGGAAAGTC
CCCAGGCTCCCCAGCAGGCAGAAGTATGCAAAGCATGCATCTCAATTAGTCAGCAACCATAGTCCCGCCC
CTAACTCCGCCCATCCCGCCCCTAACTCCGCCCAGTTCCGCCCATTCTCCGCCCCATGGCTGACTAATTT
TTTTTATTTATGCAGAGGCCGAGGCCGCCTCTGCCTCTGAGCTATTCCAGAAGTAGTGAGGAGGCTTTTT
TGGAGGCCTAGGCTTTTGCAAAAAGCTCCCGGGAGCTTGTATATCCATTTTCGGATCTGATCAAGAGACA
GGATGAGGATCGTTTCGCATGATTGAACAAGATGGATTGCACGCAGGTTCTCCGGCCGCTTGGGTGGAGA
GGCTATTCGGCTATGACTGGGCACAACAGACAATCGGCTGCTCTGATGCCGCCGTGTTCCGGCTGTCAGC
GCAGGGGCGCCCGGTTCTTTTTGTCAAGACCGACCTGTCCGGTGCCCTGAATGAACTGCAGGACGAGGCA
GCGCGGCTATCGTGGCTGGCCACGACGGGCGTTCCTTGCGCAGCTGTGCTCGACGTTGTCACTGAAGCGG
GAAGGGACTGGCTGCTATTGGGCGAAGTGCCGGGGCAGGATCTCCTGTCATCTCACCTTGCTCCTGCCGA
GAAAGTATCCATCATGGCTGATGCAATGCGGCGGCTGCATACGCTTGATCCGGCTACCTGCCCATTCGAC
CACCAAGCGAAACATCGCATCGAGCGAGCACGTACTCGGATGGAAGCCGGTCTTGTCGATCAGGATGATC
TGGACGAAGAGCATCAGGGGCTCGCGCCAGCCGAACTGTTCGCCAGGCTCAAGGCGCGCATGCCCGACGG
CGAGGATCTCGTCGTGACCCATGGCGATGCCTGCTTGCCGAATATCATGGTGGAAAATGGCCGCTTTTCT
GGATTCATCGACTGTGGCCGGCTGGGTGTGGCGGACCGCTATCAGGACATAGCGTTGGCTACCCGTGATA
TTGCTGAAGAGCTTGGCGGCGAATGGGCTGACCGCTTCCTCGTGCTTTACGGTATCGCCGCTCCCGATTC
GCAGCGCATCGCCTTCTATCGCCTTCTTGACGAGTTCTTCTGAGCGGGACTCTGGGGTTCGAAATGACCG
ACCAAGCGACGCCCAACCTGCCATCACGAGATTTCGATTCCACCGCCGCCTTCTATGAAAGGTTGGGCTT
CGGAATCGTTTTCCGGGACGCCGGCTGGATGATCCTCCAGCGCGGGGATCTCATGCTGGAGTTCTTCGCC
CACCCCAACTTGTTTATTGCAGCTTATAATGGTTACAAATAAAGCAATAGCATCACAAATTTCACAAATA
AAGCATTTTTTTCACTGCATTCTAGTTGTGGTTTGTCCAAACTCATCAATGTATCTTATCATGTCTGTAT
ACCGTCGACCTCTAGCTAGAGCTTGGCGTAATCATGGTCATAGCTGTTTCCTGTGTGAAATTGTTATCCG
CTCACAATTCCACACAACATACGAGCCGGAAGCATAAAGTGTAAAGCCTGGGGTGCCTAATGAGTGAGCT
AACTCACATTAATTGCGTTGCGCTCACTGCCCGCTTTCCAGTCGGGAAACCTGTCGTGCCAGCTGCATTA
ATGAATCGGCCAACGCGCGGGGAGAGGCGGTTTGCGTATTGGGCGCTCTTCCGCTTCCTCGCTCACTGAC
TCGCTGCGCTCGGTCGTTCGGCTGCGGCGAGCGGTATCAGCTCACTCAAAGGCGGTAATACGGTTATCCA
CAGAATCAGGGGATAACGCAGGAAAGAACATGTGAGCAAAAGGCCAGCAAAAGGCCAGGAACCGTAAAAA
GGCCGCGTTGCTGGCGTTTTTCCATAGGCTCCGCCCCCCTGACGAGCATCACAAAAATCGACGCTCAAGT
CAGAGGTGGCGAAACCCGACAGGACTATAAAGATACCAGGCGTTTCCCCCTGGAAGCTCCCTCGTGCGCT
CTCCTGTTCCGACCCTGCCGCTTACCGGATACCTGTCCGCCTTTCTCCCTTCGGGAAGCGTGGCGCTTTC
TCATAGCTCACGCTGTAGGTATCTCAGTTCGGTGTAGGTCGTTCGCTCCAAGCTGGGCTGTGTGCACGAA
CCCCCCGTTCAGCCCGACCGCTGCGCCTTATCCGGTAACTATCGTCTTGAGTCCAACCCGGTAAGACACG
ACTTATCGCCACTGGCAGCAGCCACTGGTAACAGGATTAGCAGAGCGAGGTATGTAGGCGGTGCTACAGA
GTTCTTGAAGTGGTGGCCTAACTACGGCTACACTAGAAGAACAGTATTTGGTATCTGCGCTCTGCTGAAG
CCAGTTACCTTCGGAAAAAGAGTTGGTAGCTCTTGATCCGGCAAACAAACCACCGCTGGTAGCGGTTTTT
TTGTTTGCAAGCAGCAGATTACGCGCAGAAAAAAAGGATCTCAAGAAGATCCTTTGATCTTTTCTACGGG
GTCTGACGCTCAGTGGAACGAAAACTCACGTTAAGGGATTTTGGTCATGAGATTATCAAAAAGGATCTTC
ACCTAGATCCTTTTAAATTAAAAATGAAGTTTTAAATCAATCTAAAGTATATATGAGTAAACTTGGTCTG
ACAGTTACCAATGCTTAATCAGTGAGGCACCTATCTCAGCGATCTGTCTATTTCGTTCATCCATAGTTGC
CTGACTCCCCGTCGTGTAGATAACTACGATACGGGAGGGCTTACCATCTGGCCCCAGTGCTGCAATGATA
CCGCGAGACCCACGCTCACCGGCTCCAGATTTATCAGCAATAAACCAGCCAGCCGGAAGGGCCGAGCGCA
GAAGTGGTCCTGCAACTTTATCCGCCTCCATCCAGTCTATTAATTGTTGCCGGGAAGCTAGAGTAAGTAG
TTCGCCAGTTAATAGTTTGCGCAACGTTGTTGCCATTGCTACAGGCATCGTGGTGTCACGCTCGTCGTTT
GGTATGGCTTCATTCAGCTCCGGTTCCCAACGATCAAGGCGAGTTACATGATCCCCCATGTTGTGCAAAA
AAGCGGTTAGCTCCTTCGGTCCTCCGATCGTTGTCAGAAGTAAGTTGGCCGCAGTGTTATCACTCATGGT
TATGGCAGCACTGCATAATTCTCTTACTGTCATGCCATCCGTAAGATGCTTTTCTGTGACTGGTGAGTAC
TCAACCAAGTCATTCTGAGAATAGTGTATGCGGCGACCGAGTTGCTCTTGCCCGGCGTCAATACGGGATA
ATACCGCGCCACATAGCAGAACTTTAAAAGTGCTCATCATTGGAAAACGTTCTTCGGGGCGAAAACTCTC
AAGGATCTTACCGCTGTTGAGATCCAGTTCGATGTAACCCACTCGTGCACCCAACTGATCTTCAGCATCT
TTTACTTTCACCAGCGTTTCTGGGTGAGCAAAAACAGGAAGGCAAAATGCCGCAAAAAAGGGAATAAGGG
CGACACGGAAATGTTGAATACTCATACTCTTCCTTTTTCAATATTATTGAAGCATTTATCAGGGTTATTG
TCTCATGAGCGGATACATATTTGAATGTATTTAGAAAAATAAACAAATAGGGGTTCCGCGCACATTTCCC
CGAAAAGTGCCACCTGACGTC
