>Addgene plasmid #66237 | CCKBR-Tango | depositor partial sequence | sequence record 113088 | CCKBR
ATGGAGCTGTTGAAACTTAACCGATCTGTTCAGGGTACTGGCCCCGGACCAGGAGCTTCCCTTTGTCGGC
CCGGGGCACCCCTCCTGAATTCCTCCTCTGTGGGCAATCTGTCTTGCGAGCCACCGCGCATACGAGGAGC
AGGAACCAGGGAGTTGGAGCTGGCGATAAGGATAACTCTGTACGCCGTCATCTTTCTGATGAGCGTTGGC
GGCAATATGCTGATCATTGTGGTGCTGGGGCTGAGCCGCAGGCTGCGAACTGTGACCAATGCTTTCCTTC
TGAGTCTCGCTGTTTCAGATCTGCTGCTGGCAGTGGCATGCATGCCTTTTACCCTCCTTCCCAATCTTAT
GGGAACATTCATTTTTGGAACCGTCATATGCAAGGCGGTTAGCTACCTGATGGGGGTCTCTGTGTCCGTG
AGCACCTTGTCCCTGGTGGCCATAGCATTGGAGAGATATTCCGCAATCTGCAGGCCCCTGCAAGCGCGGG
TGTGGCAAACACGGTCTCACGCAGCCAGGGTCATAGTTGCAACATGGCTGCTCTCTGGCCTCTTGATGGT
GCCCTATCCCGTGTATACTGTTGTCCAACCAGTGGGCCCCCGGGTCTTGCAATGTGTCCATAGGTGGCCT
TCTGCTAGAGTAAGACAGACATGGAGCGTCCTCTTGCTGCTGTTGCTGTTCTTTATTCCGGGGGTGGTGA
TGGCAGTGGCATACGGACTGATAAGCCGAGAACTTTACCTGGGACTTCGCTTCGACGGGGACAGCGACTC
CGACTCACAGTCTCGCGTCCGGAACCAAGGCGGTCTTCCCGGCGCCGTGCACCAGAACGGAAGATGTCGC
CCAGAAACAGGTGCGGTGGGCGAGGATTCTGATGGCTGCTACGTGCAGCTGCCCAGATCCAGACCAGCTC
TGGAGCTTACCGCCCTGACAGCTCCTGGGCCAGGTTCAGGAAGTCGACCTACCCAAGCGAAGCTGCTGGC
TAAGAAGCGCGTGGTGAGGATGCTCTTGGTGATCGTCGTGCTGTTCTTCCTCTGCTGGCTGCCAGTATAC
AGTGCTAACACCTGGAGAGCTTTTGATGGCCCTGGGGCACATAGGGCCCTGAGTGGAGCTCCAATTAGCT
TTATCCATCTGTTGTCATATGCTAGTGCTTGTGTCAATCCCCTCGTCTATTGTTTTATGCATAGAAGATT
TAGGCAGGCTTGTCTGGAAACCTGTGCAAGGTGTTGCCCACGCCCTCCCCGGGCCAGGCCAAGAGCACTG
CCAGATGAGGACCCACCTACACCGAGCATAGCTAGCCTGAGTCGGTTGTCTTACACCACAATTTCCACCC
TGGGGCCCGGC
