>Addgene plasmid #66237 | CCKBR-Tango | addgene partial sequence | sequence record 117354 | CMV-F 5'-CGCAAATGGGCGGTAGGCGTG-3'
TCTCTGGCTAACTAGAGAACCCACTGCTTACTGGCTTATCGAAATTAATACGACTCACTATAGGGAGACC
CAAGCTGGCTAGCGTTTAAACTTAAGCTTGGTACCGAGCTCGGATCCACTAGTCCAGTGTGGTGGAATTC
TGCAGATATCCAGCACAGTGGCGGCCGCGCCACCATGAAGACGATCATCGCCCTGAGCTACATCTTCTGC
CTGGTATTCGCCGACTACAAGGACGATGATGACGCCAGCATCGATATGGAGCTGTTGAAACTTAACCGAT
CTGTTCAGGGTACTGGCCCCGGACCAGGAGCTTCCCTTTGTCGGCCCGGGGCACCCCTCCTGAATTCCTC
CTCTGTGGGCAATCTGTCTTGCGAGCCACCGCGCATACGAGGAGCAGGAACCAGGGAGTTGGAGCTGGCG
ATAAGGATAACTCTGTACGCCGTCATCTTTCTGATGAGCGTTGGCGGCAATATGCTGATCATTGTGGTGC
TGGGGCTGAGCCGCAGGCTGCGAACTGTGACCAATGCTTTCCTTCTGAGTCTCGCTGTTTCAGATCTGCT
GCTGGCAGTGGCATGCATGCCTTTTACCCTCCTTCCCAATCTTATGGGAACATTCATTTTTGGAACCGTC
ATATGCAAGGCGGTTAGCTACCTGATGGGGGTCTCTGTGTCCGTGAGCACCTTGTCCCTGGTGGCCATAG
CATTGGAGAGATATTCCGCAATCTGCAGGCCCCTGCAAGCGCGGGTGTGGCAAACACGGTCTCACGCAGC
CAGGGTCATAGTTGCAACATGGCTGCTCTCTGGCCTCTTGATGGTGCCCTATCCCGTGTATACTGTTGTC
CAACCAGTGGGCCCCCGGGTCTTGCAATGTGTCCATAGGTGGCCTTCTGCTAGAGTAAGACAGACATGGA
GCGTCCTCTTGCTGCTGTTGCTGTTCTTTATTCCGGGGGTGGTGATGGCAGTGGCATACGGACTGATAAG
CCGAGAACTTTACCTGGGACTTCGCTTCGACGGGGACAGCGACTCCGACTCACAGTCTCGCGTCCGGAAC
CAAGGCGGTCTTCCCGGCGCCGTGCACCAGAACGGAA
