>Addgene plasmid #66237 | CCKBR-Tango | addgene partial sequence | sequence record 118033 | Tet-R 5'-GGCGAGTTTACGGGTTGTTA-3'
CTCTAATGCGCTGGTTAATCACTTTACTTTTATCTAATCTTAGCTGGAAGTACAGGTTCTCACCGGTCGA
TGAAGTGTCCTTGGCCAGGGAGGAGCTGGCGGTGGTGCAGGACTCATCTTGGGGACCCAGGCTGGGTGGG
GTGCGTCCACCGGTATCGATGCCGGGCCCCAGGGTGGAAATTGTGGTGTAAGACAACCGACTCAGGCTAG
CTATGCTCGGTGTAGGTGGGTCCTCATCTGGCAGTGCTCTTGGCCTGGCCCGGGGAGGGCGTGGGCAACA
CCTTGCACAGGTTTCCAGACAAGCCTGCCTAAATCTTCTATGCATAAAACAATAGACGAGGGGATTGACA
CAAGCACTAGCATATGACAACAGATGGATAAAGCTAATTGGAGCTCCACTCAGGGCCCTATGTGCCCCAG
GGCCATCAAAAGCTCTCCAGGTGTTAGCACTGTATACTGGCAGCCAGCAGAGGAAGAACAGCACGACGAT
CACCAAGAGCATCCTCACCACGCGCTTCTTAGCCAGCAGCTTCGCTTGGGTAGGTCGACTTCCTGAACCT
GGCCCAGGAGCTGTCAGGGCGGTAAGCTCCAGAGCTGGTCTGGATCTGGGCAGCTGCACGTAGCAGCCAT
CAGAATCCTCGCCCACCGCACCTGTTTCTGGGCGACATCTTCCGTTCTGGTGCACGGCGCCGGGAAGACC
GCCTTGGTTCCGGACGCGAGACTGTGAGTCGGAGTCGCTGTCCCCGTCGAAGCGAAGTCCCAGGTAAAGT
TCTCGGCTTATCAGTCCGTATGCCACTGCCATCACCACCCCCGGAATAAAGAACAGCAACAGCAGCAAGA
GGACGCTCCATGTCTGTCTTACTCTAGCAGAAGGCCACCTATGGACACATTGCAAGACCCGGGGGCCCAC
TGGTTGGACAACAGTATACACGGGATAGGGCACCATCAAGAGGCCAGAGAGCAGCCATGTTGCAACTATG
ACCCTGGCTGCGTGAGACCGTGTTTGCCA
