[The description below was written by a language model from this plasmid's Addgene catalogue record.]
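Description:
CCKBR-Tango is a mammalian expression plasmid from the PRESTO-Tango collection, a set of G protein-coupled receptor constructs built for parallel screening of receptor activation through a transcriptional readout. It is based on an "empty Tango" backbone of about 6.6 kb that was originally derived from pcDNA3.1(+). The plasmid is maintained at high copy in E. coli under ampicillin selection, and it carries a neomycin resistance marker so that transfected mammalian cells can be selected with G418.

The insert is the human cholecystokinin B receptor (CCKBR, also known as CCK2R or the gastrin receptor), about 1.3 kb, expressed from the CMV promoter with an N-terminal FLAG tag supplied by the backbone, which is useful for detecting the receptor. The receptor was cloned between NotI and a 3′ site. The depositor notes that most vectors in the series carry an XbaI rather than an XhoI site downstream of the tTA sequence, so the identity of the 3′ site should be checked. That comment and the Tet-R sequencing primer indicate that the tetracycline transactivator tTA lies downstream of the receptor. This fits the Tango design, in which arrestin recruitment to the activated receptor leads to release of the transcription factor and expression of a reporter gene. The record does not list the linker, the protease cleavage site or other elements of the fusion, and no feature table is provided.

The construct is used to measure ligand-induced arrestin translocation at CCKBR, for example in compound screening. It was produced as part of a programme to supply research tools for druggable protein families.
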