Addgene plasmid #66237: CCKBR-Tango
Purpose: Expression of G protein-coupled receptors for PRESTO-Tango: parallel receptorome expression and screening via transcriptional output, with transcriptional activation following arrestin translocation
Depositing lab: Bryan Roth. Depositing organization: University of North Carolina at Chapel Hill. Publication: PRESTO-Tango as an open-source resource for interrogation of the druggable human GPCRome. Kroeze WK, Sassano MF, Huang XP, Lansu K, McCorvy JD, Giguere PM, Sciaky N, Roth BL. Nat Struct Mol Biol. 2015 May;22(5):362-9. doi: 10.1038/nsmb.3014. Epub 2015 Apr 20. PubMed 25895059.
Backbone
  Vector backbone: empty Tango
  Backbone size w/o insert (bp): 6632
  Vector type: Mammalian Expression
  Selectable markers: Neomycin (select with G418)
Growth in bacteria
  Bacterial resistance: Ampicillin, 100 μg/mL
  Growth temperature: 37°C
  Growth strain: DH5alpha
  Copy number: High Copy
Gene/Insert
  Gene/Insert name: CCKBR
  Species: H. sapiens (human)
  Insert size (bp): 1341
  Entrez Gene: CCKBR (a.k.a. CCK-B, CCK2R, GASR)
  Promoter: CMV
  Tag / fusion protein: FLAG (N terminal on backbone)
  Cloning method: Restriction Enzyme; 5′ cloning site NotI (not destroyed); 3′ cloning site XhoI (unknown if destroyed)
  Sequencing primers: 5′ CMV-F; 3′ Tet-R
Terms and licenses: Academic/Nonprofit Terms; Industry Terms: Not Available to Industry
Depositor comments: Please note: Most of the PRESTO-Tango vectors do not contain the XhoI cut site downstream of the tTA sequence and instead carry an XbaI site. If you need to perform an XhoI digest we recommend sequencing with a forward primer at the C-terminus of tTA to determine which of the two sites is present. Suggested primer: 5-gagctccacttagacggcgagg-3. Original backbone was pcDNA3.1(+). These plasmids were generated as part of the Illuminating the Druggable Genome (IDG) program sponsored by the NIH Common Fund. The goal of this program is to identify, gather, and distribute information and resources for proteins that currently are not well-studied yet belong to commonly drug-targeted protein families: protein kinases, non-olfactory G-protein coupled receptors (GPCRs), and ion channels. The IDG program is designed to develop fundamental research tools for understudied proteins, elucidate their function, and disseminate the IDG-related resources and data to the greater scientific community.
How to cite: CCKBR-Tango was a gift from Bryan Roth (Addgene plasmid # 66237 ; http://n2t.net/addgene:66237 ; RRID:Addgene_66237)
